>Addgene plasmid #192899 | pPB-cT3G-cERP2-MYC | addgene full sequence | sequence record 376982 | Addgene NGS Result
AAGCTTGCCTATATAAGCAGAGCTCGTTTAGTGAACCGTCAGATCGCCTGGAGACGCCATCCACGCTGTT
TTGACCTCCATAGAAGACACCGGGACCGATCCAGCCTACCACAAGTTTGTACAAAAAAGCAGGCTCCACC
ATGCCCCTCAACGTTAGCTTCACCAACAGGAACTATGACCTCGACTACGACTCGGTGCAGCCGTATTTCT
ACTGCGACGAGGAGGAGAACTTCTACCAGCAGCAGCAGCAGAGCGAGCTGCAGCCCCCGGCGCCCAGCGA
GGATATCTGGAAGAAATTCGAGCTGCTGCCCACCCCGCCCCTGTCCCCTAGCCGCCGCTCCGGGCTCTGC
TCGCCCTCCTACGTTGCGGTCACACCCTTCTCCCTTCGGGGAGACAACGACGGCGGTGGCGGGAGCTTCT
CCACGGCCGACCAGCTGGAGATGGTGACCGAGCTGCTGGGAGGAGACATGGTGAACCAGAGTTTCATCTG
CGACCCGGACGACGAGACCTTCATCAAAAACATCATCATCCAGGACTGTATGTGGAGCGGCTTCTCGGCC
GCCGCCAAGCTCGTCTCAGAGAAGCTGGCCTCCTACCAGGCTGCGCGCAAAGACAGCGGCAGCCCGAACC
CCGCCCGCGGCCACAGCGTCTGCTCCACCTCCAGCTTGTACCTGCAGGATCTGAGCGCCGCCGCCTCAGA
GTGCATCGACCCCTCGGTGGTCTTCCCCTACCCTCTCAACGACAGCAGCTCGCCCAAGTCCTGCGCCTCG
CAAGACTCCAGCGCCTTCTCTCCGTCCTCGGATTCTCTGCTCTCCTCGACGGAGTCCTCCCCGCAGGGCA
GCCCCGAGCCCCTGGTGCTCCATGAGGAGACACCGCCCACCACCAGCAGCGACTCTGAGGAGGAACAAGA
AGATGAGGAAGAAATCGATGTTGTTTCTGTGGAAAAGAGGCAGGCTCCTGGCAAAAGGTCAGAGTCTGGA
TCACCTTCTGCTGGAGGCCACAGCAAACCTCCTCACAGCCCACTGGTCCTCAAGAGGTGCCACGTCTCCA
CACATCAGCACAACTACGCAGCGCCTCCCTCCACTCGGAAGGACTATCCTGCTGCCAAGAGGGTCAAGTT
GGACAGTGTCAGAGTCCTGAGACAGATCAGCAACAACCGAAAATGCACCAGCCCCAGGTCCTCGGACACC
GAGGAGAATGTCAAGAGGCGAACACACAACGTCTTGGAGCGCCAGAGGAGGAACGAGCTAAAACGGAGCT
TTTTTGCCCTGCGTGACCAGATCCCGGAGTTGGAAAACAATGAAAAGGCCCCCAAGGTAGTTATCCTTAA
AAAAGCCACAGCATACATCCTGTCCGTCCAAGCAGAGGAGCAAAAGCTCATTTCTGAAGAGGACTTGTTG
CGGAAACGACGAGAACAGTTGAAACACAAACTTGAACAGCTACGGAACTCTTGTGCGTTGGACCCAGCTT
TCTTGTACAAAGTGGTATACCCATACGATGTTCCAGATTACGCTTAGTAATGAGAAATACTCAGAAGATG
TCACTCACCATAGTCCGCAGTGAAAGATAAATGATCAAATATTGTGGAACCCACTTGTTTTAGAGCTAGA
AATAGCAAGTAGGCCACTGAGCAAGAACTATGAATGAGATCTTTAGACATATTGCGGCCGCTTTCTCCGC
GATCCAGACATGATAAGATACATTGATGAGTTTGGACAAACCAAAACTAGAATGCAGTGAAAAAAATGCC
TTATTTGTGAAATTTGTGATGCTATTGCCTTATTTGTAACCATTATAAGCTGCAATAAACAAGTTATCTA
TAACAAGAAAATATATATATAATAAGTTATCACGTAAGTAGAACATGAAATAACAATATAATTATCGTAT
GAGTTAAATCTTAAAAGTCACGTAAAAGATAATCATGCGTCATTTTGACTCACGCGGTCGTTATAGTTCA
AAATCAGTGACACTTACCGCATTGACAAGCACGCCTCACGGGAGCTCCAAGCGGCGACTGAGATGTCCTA
AATGCACAGCGACGGATTCGCGCTATTTAGAAAGAGAGAGCAATATTTCAAGAATGCATGCGTCAATTTT
ACGCAGACTATCTTTCTAGGGTTAAGAATTCACTGGCCGTCGTTTTACAACGTCGTGACTGGGAAAACCC
TGGCGTTACCCAACTTAATCGCCTTGCAGCACATCCCCCTTTCGCCAGCTGGCGTAATAGCGAAGAGGCC
CGCACCGATCGCCCTTCCCAACAGTTGCGCAGCCTGAATGGCGAATGGCGCCTGATGCGGTATTTTCTCC
TTACGCATCTGTGCGGTATTTCACACCGCATATGGTGCACTCTCAGTACAATCTGCTCTGATGCCGCATA
GTTAAGCCAGCCCCGACACCCGCCAACACCCGCTGACGCGCCCTGACGGGCTTGTCTGCTCCCGGCATCC
GCTTACAGACAAGCTGTGACCATGTCTCCGGGAGCTGCATGTGTCAGAGGTTTTCACCGTCATCACCGAA
ACACGCGAGTTCGAAAGGGCCTCGTGATACGCCTATTTTTATAGGTTAATGTCATGATAATAATGGTTTC
TTAGACGTCAGGTGGCACTTTTCGGGGAAATGTGCGCGGAACCCCTATTTGTTTATTTTTCTAAATACAT
TCAAATATGTATCCGCTCATGAGACAATAACCCTGATAAATGCTTCAATAATATTGAAAAAGGAAGAGTA
TGAGTATTCAACATTTCCGTGTCGCCCTTATTCCCTTTTTTGCGGCATTTTGCCTTCCTGTTTTTGCTCA
CCCAGAAACGCTGGTGAAAGTAAAAGATGCTGAAGATCAGTTGGGTGCACGAGTGGGTTACATCGAACTG
GATCTCAACAGCGGTAAGATCCTTGAGAGTTTTCGCCCCGAAGAACGTTTTCCAATGATGAGCACTTTTA
AAGTTCTGCTATGTGGCGCGGTATTATCCCGTATTGACGCCGGGCAAGAGCAACTCGGTCGCCGCATACA
CTATTCTCAGAATGACTTGGTTGAGTACTCACCAGTCACAGAAAAGCATCTTACGGATGGCATGACAGTA
AGAGAATTATGCAGTGCTGCCATAACCATGAGTGATAACACTGCGGCCAACTTACTTCTGACAACGATCG
GAGGACCGAAGGAGCTAACCGCTTTTTTGCACAACATGGGGGATCATGTAACTCGCCTTGATCGTTGGGA
ACCGGAGCTGAATGAAGCCATACCAAACGACGAGCGTGACACCACGATGCCTGTAGCAATGGCAACAACG
TTGCGCAAACTATTAACTGGCGAACTACTTACTCTAGCTTCCCGGCAACAATTAATAGACTGGATGGAGG
CGGATAAAGTTGCAGGACCACTTCTGCGCTCGGCCCTTCCGGCTGGCTGGTTTATTGCTGATAAATCTGG
AGCCGGTGAGCGTGGTTCACGCGGTATCATTGCAGCACTGGGGCCAGATGGTAAGCCCTCCCGTATCGTA
GTTATCTACACGACGGGGAGTCAGGCAACTATGGATGAACGAAATAGACAGATCGCTGAGATAGGTGCCT
CACTGATTAAGCATTGGTAACTGTCAGACCAAGTTTACTCATATATACTTTAGATTGATTTAAAACTTCA
TTTTTAATTTAAAAGGATCTAGGTGAAGATCCTTTTTGATAATCTCATGACCAAAATCCCTTAACGTGAG
TTTTCGTTCCACTGAGCGTCAGACCCCGTAGAAAAGATCAAAGGATCTTCTTGAGATCCTTTTTTTCTGC
GCGTAATCTGCTGCTTGCAAACAAAAAAACCACCGCTACCAGCGGTGGTTTGTTTGCCGGATCAAGAGCT
ACCAACTCTTTTTCCGAAGGTAACTGGCTTCAGCAGAGCGCAGATACCAAATACTGTTCTTCTAGTGTAG
CCGTAGTTAGGCCACCACTTCAAGAACTCTGTAGCACCGCCTACATACCTCGCTCTGCTAATCCTGTTAC
CAGTGGCTGCTGCCAGTGGCGATAAGTCGTGTCTTACCGGGTTGGACTCAAGACGATAGTTACCGGATAA
GGCGCAGCGGTCGGGCTGAACGGGGGGTTCGTGCACACAGCCCAGCTTGGAGCGAACGACCTACACCGAA
CTGAGATACCTACAGCGTGAGCTATGAGAAAGCGCCACGCTTCCCGAAGGGAGAAAGGCGGACAGGTATC
CGGTAAGCGGCAGGGTCGGAACAGGAGAGCGCACGAGGGAGCTTCCAGGGGGAAACGCCTGGTATCTTTA
TAGTCCTGTCGGGTTTCGCCACCTCTGACTTGAGCGTCGATTTTTGTGATGCTCGTCAGGGGGGCGGAGC
CTATGGAAAAACGCCAGCAACGCGGCCTTTTTACGGTTCCTGGCCTTTTGCTGGCCTTTTGCTCACATGT
TCTTTCCTGCGTTATCCCCTGATTCTGTGGATAACCGTATTACCGCCTTTGAGTGAGCTGATACCGCTCG
CCGCAGCCGAACGACCGAGCGCAGCGAGTCAGTGAGCGAGGAAGCGGATGAGCGCCCAATACGCAAACCG
CCTCTCACCGCGCGTTGGCCGATTCATTAATGCAGCTGGCACGACAGGTTTCCCGACTGGAAAGCGGGCA
GTGAGCGCAACGCAAACCGCCTCTCCCCGCGCGTTGGCCGATTCATTAATGCAGCTGGCACGACAGGTTT
CCCGACTGGAAAGCGGGCAGTGAGCGCAACGCAATTAATGTGAGTTAGCTCACTCATTAGGCACCCCAGG
CTTTACACTTTATGCTTCCGGCTCGTATGTTGTGTGGAATTGTGAGCGGATAACAATTTCACACAGGAAA
CAGCTATGACCATGATTACGCCAAGGTCGACTTAACCCTAGAAAGATAATCATATTGTGACGTACGTTAA
AGATAATCATGCGTAAAATTGACGCATGTGTTTTATCGGTCTGTATATCGAGGTTTATTTATTAATTTGA
ATAGATATTAAGTTTTATTATATTTACACTTACATACTAATAATAAATTCAACAAACAATTTATTTATGT
TTATTTATTTATTAAAAAAAAACAAAAACTCAAAATTTCTTCTATAAAGTAACAAAACTTTTAGCAGTGA
AAAAAATGCTTTATTTGTGAAATTTGTGATGCTATTGCTTTATTTGTAACCATTATAAGCTGCAATAAAC
AAGTTAACAACAACAATTGCATTCATTTTATGTTTCAGGTTCAGGGGGAGGTGTGGGAGGTTTTTTAAAG
CAAGTAAAACCTCTACAAATGTGGTATGGCTGATTATGATCCTCTGGAGATTCATGCGCCAGGTTTTCTG
GTCATGCACCACGTTCGTGGGCCCTCAGGAACCTCCACGTCAGCGGTAACTGTGAAGCCCAGTCGCTCGT
AAAAAGGAAGATTCCGGGGAGCACTGGTTTCGAGGAACGCCGGCACGCCAGCCCGTTCCGCGGCCTCAAC
ACCAGGAAGAACGACAGCGCTTCCCAAACCTTTACCTTGGTGATCTGGGCTGACACCGACAGTGGCAAGA
AACCACGCAGGCTCCTTTGGTCTATGAGGAGCCAGCAAGCCCTCCATTTGCTGTTGTGCCGCCAACCTAC
TCCCTGACAGCTCGGCCATCCGCGGACCTATTTCCGCGAACACTGCGCCGGCTTCGACGCTTTCCGGAGT
AGTCCAGACCGCAACTGCGGCACCATCGTCCGCAACCCAAACTTTACCAATGTCCAGACCCACGCGCGTA
AGAAACAGCTCTTGCAACTCAGTTACCCTCTCTATGTGTCTGTCCGGATCTACGGTATGGCGGGTCGCTG
GATAATCTGCAAATGCTGCGGCAAGTGTTCGGACAGCCCGTGGTACATCGTCACGGGTAGCGAGCCTAAC
AGTGGGCTTATATTCCGTCATGGGGCCGGGGTTCTCCTCCACGTCGCCGGCCTGCTTCAGCAGGCTGAAG
TTGGTGGCGCCGCTGCCCCCGGGGAGCATGTCAAGGTCAAAATCGTCAAGAGCGTCAGCAGGCAGCATAT
CAAGGTCAAAGTCGTCAAGGGCATCGGCTGGGAGCATGTCTAAGTCAAAATCGTCAAGGGCGTCGGTCGG
CCCGCCGCTTTCGCACTTTAGCTGTTTCTCCAGGCCACATATGATTAGTTCCAGGCCGAAAAGGAAGGCA
GGTTCGGCTCCCTGCCGGTCGAACAGCTCAATTGCTTGTTTCAGAAGTGGGGGCATAGAATCGGTGGTAG
GTGTCTCTCTTTCCTCTTTTGCTACTTGATGCTCCTGTTCCTCCAATACGCAGCCCAGTGTAAAGTGGCC
CACGGCGGACAGAGCGTACAGTGCGTTCTCCAGGGAGAAGCCTTGCTGACACAGGAACGCGAGCTGATTT
TCCAGGGTTTCGTACTGTTTCTCTGTTGGGCGGGTGCCGAGATGCACTTTAGCCCCGTCACGATGTGAGA
GGAGAGCACAGCGGTATGACTTGGCGTTGTTCCGCAGAAAGTCTTGCCATGACTCGCCTTCCAGGGGGCA
GGAGTGGGTATGATGCCTGTCCAGCATCTCGATTGGCAGGGCATCGAGCAGGGCCCGCTTGTTCTTCACG
TGCCAGTACAGGGTAGGCTGCTCAACTCCCAGCTTTTGAGCGAGTTTCCTTGTCGTCAGGCCTTCGATAC
CGACTCCATTGAGTAATTCCAGAGCAGAGTTTATGACTTTGCTCTTGTCCAGTCTAGACATCTTATCGTC
ATCGTCTTTGTAATCCATGGTGGCGGATCCCGCGTCACGACACCTGTGTTCTGGCGGCAAACCCGTTGCG
AAAAAGAACGTTCACGGCGACTACTGCACTTATATACGGTTCTCCCCCACCCTCGGGAAAAAGGCGGAGC
CAGTACACGACATCACTTTCCCAGTTTACCCCGCGCCACCTTCTCTAGGCACCGGTTCAATTGCCGACCC
CTCCCCCCAACTTCTCGGGCACTGTGGGCCATGTGCGCTCTGCCCCATGGTAATAGCCATGACTAATACG
TAGATGTACTGCCAAGTAGGAAAGTGCCATAAGGTCATGTACTGGGCATAATGCCAGGCGGGCCATTTAC
CGTCATTGACGTCAATAGGGGGCGTACTTGGCATATGATACACTTGATGTACTGCCAAGTGGGCAGTTTA
CCGTAAATACTCCACCCATTGACGTCAATGGAAAGTGCCTATTGGCGTTACTATGGGAACATACGTCATT
ATTGACGTCAATGGGCGGGGGTCGTTGGGCGGTCAGCCAGGCGGGCCATTTACCGTAAGTTATGTAACGC
GGAACTCCATATATGGGCTATGAACTAATGACCCCGTAATTGATTACTATTAATAACTAGTCAATAATCA
ATGTCATAAGCTCTAATCGCATAATCGAGCTAAGAGCGATTAATATGCTTAGCTAGCTTAGCTAAGCTAG
ATTTCTCTATTCTCCCACAATATATAGCAGCTATTAGCTTAGCAGTCCGAATACGATCGTCCACGATCCA
TAAGCGTAACACATTTGAGTAGCGACTGACGGGCACCGGAGCCACTCGAGTGGAATTATCACCTCGAGTT
TACTCCCTATCAGTGATAGAGAACGTATGAAGAGTTTACTCCCTATCAGTGATAGAGAACGTATGCAGAC
TTTACTCCCTATCAGTGATAGAGAACGTATAAGGAGTTTACTCCCTATCAGTGATAGAGAACGTATGACC
AGTTTACTCCCTATCAGTGATAGAGAACGTATCTACAGTTTACTCCCTATCAGTGATAGAGAACGTATAT
CCAGTTTACTCCCTATCAGTGATAGAGAACGTAT
Features (pLannotate 1.2.2; 27 found; start..end, strand, type, name):
      7..53      +  promoter       TRE3GV promoter (fragment): 3rd-generation Tet-responsive promoter that can be activated by binding of Tet-On® 3G, optimized for retroviral and lentiviral vectors
    111..135     +  protein_bind   attB1: mutant version of attB; recombination site for the Gateway® BP reaction BP Clonase™
    141..1457    +  CDS            MYC: MYC_HUMAN - Also known as BHLHE39. Experimental evidence at protein level: Swiss-Prot protein existence level 1. Transcription factor that binds DNA in a non-specific manner, yet also specifically recognizes the core sequence 5'-CAC[GA]TG-3'. Activates the transcription of growth-related genes. Binds to the VEGFA promoter, promoting VEGFA production and subsequent sprouting angiogenesis (PubMed:24940000). Regulator of somatic reprogramming, controls self-renewal of embryonic stem cells. Functions with TAF6L to activate target gene expression through RNA polymerase II pause release (By similari
   1462..1486    -  protein_bind   attB2: mutant version of attB; recombination site for the Gateway® BP reaction BP Clonase™
   1488..1516    +  CDS            3xHA (fragment): three tandem HA epitope tags
   1554..1576    +  promoter       SNR52 promoter (fragment): promoter for the S. cerevisiae small nucleolar RNA gene SNR52
   1597..1620    +  misc_RNA       gRNA scaffold (fragment): guide RNA scaffold for the Streptococcus pyogenes CRISPR/Cas9 system
   1681..1815    -  polyA_signal   SV40 poly(A) signal: SV40 polyadenylation signal
   2128..2285    +  CDS            lacZα (fragment): LacZα fragment of β-galactosidase; lacZ fragment
   2291..2390    -  misc_feature   bom (fragment): basis of mobility region from pBR322
   2494..2529    -  CDS            rop (fragment): Rop protein, which maintains plasmids at low copy number; rop
   2625..2729    +  promoter       AmpR promoter: bla
   2730..3590    +  CDS            AmpR: β-lactamase; bla; confers resistance to ampicillin, carbenicillin, and related antibiotics
   3761..4349    +  rep_origin     ori: high-copy-number ColE1/pMB1/pBR322/pUC origin of replication
   4532..4624    +  CDS            lacI (fragment): lac repressor; lacI; The lac repressor binds to the lac operator to inhibit transcription in E. coli. This inhibition can be relieved by adding lactose or isopropyl-β-D-thiogalactopyranoside (IPTG).
   4630..4713    +  CDS            lacI (fragment): lac repressor; lacI; The lac repressor binds to the lac operator to inhibit transcription in E. coli. This inhibition can be relieved by adding lactose or isopropyl-β-D-thiogalactopyranoside (IPTG).
   4726..4747    +  protein_bind   CAP binding site: CAP binding activates transcription in the presence of cAMP. E. coli catabolite activator protein
   4762..4792    +  promoter       lac promoter: promoter for the E. coli lac operon
   4800..4816    +  protein_bind   lac operator: The lac repressor binds to the lac operator to inhibit transcription in E. coli. This inhibition can be relieved by adding lactose or isopropyl-β-D-thiogalactopyranoside (IPTG). lac repressor encoded by lacI
   5104..5185    -  polyA_signal   SV40 poly(A) signal: SV40 polyadenylation signal
   5208..5291    -  CDS            large T antigen (fragment): large T antigen from SV40 (simian virus 40)
   5305..5901    -  CDS            pac: PUAC_STRAD - Protein predicted: Swiss-Prot protein existence level 4. Detoxification of puromycin. From Streptomyces alboniger.
   5974..6084    -  CDS            VP48: 3 tandem repeats of the minimal activation domain of herpes simplex virus VP16 (Cheng et al., 2013)
   6014..6711    -  CDS            rtTA3 (fragment): reverse tetracycline transactivator 3 activates expression from Tet-responsive promoters in the presence of doxycycline
   6764..6975    -  promoter       EF-1α core promoter: core promoter for human elongation factor EF-1α
   6976..7355    -  enhancer       CMV enhancer: human cytomegalovirus immediate early enhancer
   7556..7804    +  promoter       TRE3GV promoter (fragment): 3rd-generation Tet-responsive promoter that can be activated by binding of Tet-On® 3G, optimized for retroviral and lentiviral vectors
