[The description below was written by a language model from this plasmid's Addgene catalogue record and pLannotate feature annotations shown in this document.]
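Description:
pPB-cT3G-cERP2-MYC is a barcoded piggyBac transposon plasmid for doxycycline-inducible expression of human MYC in mammalian cells, built by Gateway cloning into the PB-cT3G-cERP2 destination backbone. In bacteria it is maintained through a high-copy ColE1/pUC-type origin and selected with ampicillin via the β-lactamase gene. In mammalian cells, puromycin selects for cells carrying the cassette. As a piggyBac vector it is meant to be integrated into the genome by a piggyBac transposase supplied separately. The automated feature table does not annotate the transposon terminal repeats or the barcode, so their positions cannot be read from it.

The payload consists of two divergent expression units. A third-generation Tet-responsive promoter (TRE3G-type with a minimal CMV core, annotated in two fragments because it spans the numbering origin of the circular sequence) drives the MYC coding sequence. MYC is flanked by attB1 and attB2 Gateway recombination scars and followed by a C-terminal HA epitope and an SV40 polyadenylation signal. On the opposite strand, a CMV enhancer fused to the EF-1α core promoter constitutively drives a reverse tetracycline transactivator (rtTA, with VP16-derived activation repeats) followed by the puromycin N-acetyltransferase gene, ending in a second SV40 poly(A) signal. How the two coding sequences are linked is not annotated. Because activator, selection marker and inducible gene sit on a single transposon, stably integrated cells produce MYC only when doxycycline allows rtTA to bind the Tet promoter. Several short annotated fragments (lacZα, lacI, rop, SNR52 promoter, gRNA scaffold) appear to be backbone remnants or chance matches.

The associated work used such vectors for transcription factor overexpression to direct differentiation of human induced pluripotent stem cells.
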