Addgene plasmid #192899: pPB-cT3G-cERP2-MYC
Purpose: Barcoded piggybac transposon vector with Dox-inducible expression of MYC
Depositing lab: George Church. Depositing organization: Harvard Medical School. Publication: Directed differentiation of human iPSCs to functional ovarian granulosa-like cells via transcription factor overexpression. Pierson Smela MD, Kramme CC, Fortuna PRJ, Adams JL, Su R, Dong E, Kobayashi M, Brixi G, Kavirayuni VS, Tysinger E, Kohman RE, Shioda T, Chatterjee P, Church GM. Elife. 2023 Feb 21;12:e83291. doi: 10.7554/eLife.83291. PubMed 36803359.
Backbone
  Vector backbone: PB-CT3G-CERP2-MG
  Backbone manufacturer: George Church (Addgene plasmid # 175503)
  Backbone size w/o insert (bp): 6509
  Vector type: Mammalian Expression
  Selectable markers: Puromycin
Growth in bacteria
  Bacterial resistance: Ampicillin, 100 μg/mL
  Growth temperature: 37°C
  Growth strain: DH5alpha
  Copy number: High Copy
Gene/Insert
  Gene/Insert name: MYC
  Species: H. sapiens (human)
  Insert size (bp): 1328
  Entrez Gene: MYC (a.k.a. MRTL, MYCC, bHLHe39, c-Myc)
  Promoter: TET3G-miniCMV
  Tag / fusion protein: HA (C terminal on insert)
  Cloning method: Gateway Cloning
Terms and licenses: Academic/Nonprofit Terms; Industry Terms: Not Available to Industry
Depositor comments: Also expresses rTTA and puromycin acetyltransferase
How to cite: pPB-cT3G-cERP2-MYC was a gift from George Church (Addgene plasmid # 192899 ; http://n2t.net/addgene:192899 ; RRID:Addgene_192899)
